Addgene plasmid #173948: pGL3-noSV40-humanEC1.45_p300peak2
Purpose: Firefly luciferase enhancer reporter plasmid.
Depositing lab: Joanna Wysocka. Depositing organization: Stanford University. Publication: Loss of Extreme Long-Range Enhancers in Human Neural Crest Drives a Craniofacial Disorder. Long HK, Osterwalder M, Welsh IC, Hansen K, Davies JOJ, Liu YE, Koska M, Adams AT, Aho R, Arora N, Ikeda K, Williams RM, Sauka-Spengler T, Porteus MH, Mohun T, Dickel DE, Swigut T, Hughes JR, Higgs DR, Visel A, Selleri L, Wysocka J. Cell Stem Cell. 2020 Nov 5;27(5):765-783.e14. doi: 10.1016/j.stem.2020.09.001. Epub 2020 Sep 28. PubMed 32991838.
Backbone
  Vector backbone: pGL3-Promoter, GenBank: U47298.2
  Backbone manufacturer: Promega
  Backbone size w/o insert (bp): 5016
  Vector type: Luciferase
Growth in bacteria
  Bacterial resistance: Ampicillin, 100 μg/mL
  Growth temperature: 37°C
  Growth strain: DH5alpha
  Copy number: High Copy
Gene/Insert
  Gene/Insert name: p300 peak 2 from SOX9 enhancer cluster EC1.45
  Species: H. sapiens (human)
  Insert size (bp): 595
  Mutation: None
  Promoter: SV40 promoter
  Cloning method: Restriction Enzyme; 5′ cloning site unknown (unknown if destroyed)
  Sequencing primers: 5′ CGCTCTCCATCAAAACAAAACG; 3′ GAGTTAGGGGCGGGATGG
Terms and licenses: Academic/Nonprofit Terms; Industry Terms: Not Available to Industry
How to cite: pGL3-noSV40-humanEC1.45_p300peak2 was a gift from Joanna Wysocka (Addgene plasmid # 173948 ; http://n2t.net/addgene:173948 ; RRID:Addgene_173948)
