[The description below was written by a language model from this plasmid's Addgene catalogue record and pLannotate feature annotations shown in this document.]
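Description:
pGL3-noSV40-humanEC1.45_p300peak2 is a firefly luciferase enhancer reporter built on Promega's pGL3-Promoter backbone, intended for transfection into mammalian cells and propagated in E. coli. Bacterial maintenance relies on a high-copy ColE1/pUC-type origin and a β-lactamase (AmpR) gene under its own promoter for ampicillin selection. An f1 origin is also present, allowing single-stranded DNA production. Short fragments annotated as SV40 large T antigen, TcR and lacZα are backbone remnants rather than functional genes.

The reporter unit consists of the SV40 early promoter driving the enhanced luc+ firefly luciferase coding sequence, followed by an SV40 polyadenylation signal. Upstream of the cloning region, a synthetic poly(A) signal and the RNA polymerase II pause site from the human α2 globin gene limit read-through transcription from the backbone, keeping background luciferase signal low. The insert is a 595 bp human fragment with no mutations, corresponding to p300 peak 2 of the SOX9 enhancer cluster EC1.45. It is not annotated in the feature table, but the sequenced plasmid length matches backbone plus insert. The unannotated stretch between the pause site and the SV40 promoter (across the circular junction) is large enough to hold it, though the cloning sites are not recorded. Despite "noSV40" in the name, both the catalogue entry and the annotation show an SV40 promoter; the record does not explain what the term refers to.

Because the SV40 promoter alone gives only basal expression, luciferase output reflects the enhancer activity of the cloned element. The plasmid was deposited with a study of extreme long-range enhancers in human neural crest and a craniofacial disorder.
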