Features (pLannotate 1.2.2; 12 found; start..end, strand, type, name):
     12..208     +  promoter       SV40 promoter: SV40 early promoter
    244..1896    +  CDS            luciferase: firefly luciferase; luc+; enhanced luc+ version of the luciferase gene
   1937..2058    -  polyA_signal   SV40 poly(A) signal: SV40 polyadenylation signal
   2081..2149    -  CDS            large T antigen (fragment): large T antigen from SV40 (simian virus 40)
   2171..2303    +  CDS            TcR (fragment): tetracycline efflux protein; tet; confers resistance to tetracycline
   2483..3071    -  rep_origin     ori: high-copy-number ColE1/pMB1/pBR322/pUC origin of replication
   3242..4102    -  CDS            AmpR: β-lactamase; bla; confers resistance to ampicillin, carbenicillin, and related antibiotics
   4103..4207    -  promoter       AmpR promoter: bla
   4234..4662    +  rep_origin     f1 ori (sequence partly withheld): f1 bacteriophage origin of replication; arrow indicates direction of (+) strand synthesis
   4694..4761    -  CDS            lacZα (fragment): LacZα fragment of β-galactosidase; lacZ fragment
   4820..4868    +  polyA_signal   poly(A) signal: synthetic polyadenylation signal
   4882..4973    +  misc_feature   pause site: RNA polymerase II transcriptional pause signal from the human α2 globin gene
>Addgene plasmid #173948 | pGL3-noSV40-humanEC1.45_p300peak2 | addgene full sequence | sequence record 341759 | Addgene NGS Result
GATCTGCGATCTGCATCTCAATTAGTCAGCAACCATAGTCCCGCCCCTAACTCCGCCCATCCCGCCCCTA
ACTCCGCCCAGTTCCGCCCATTCTCCGCCCCATCGCTGACTAATTTTTTTTATTTATGCAGAGGCCGAGG
CCGCCTCGGCCTCTGAGCTATTCCAGAAGTAGTGAGGAGGCTTTTTTGGAGGCCTAGGCTTTTGCAAAAA
GCTTGGCATTCCGGTACTGTTGGTAAAGCCACCATGGAAGACGCCAAAAACATAAAGAAAGGCCCGGCGC
CATTCTATCCGCTGGAAGATGGAACCGCTGGAGAGCAACTGCATAAGGCTATGAAGAGATACGCCCTGGT
TCCTGGAACAATTGCTTTTACAGATGCACATATCGAGGTGGACATCACTTACGCTGAGTACTTCGAAATG
TCCGTTCGGTTGGCAGAAGCTATGAAACGATATGGGCTGAATACAAATCACAGAATCGTCGTATGCAGTG
AAAACTCTCTTCAATTCTTTATGCCGGTGTTGGGCGCGTTATTTATCGGAGTTGCAGTTGCGCCCGCGAA
CGACATTTATAATGAACGTGAATTGCTCAACAGTATGGGCATTTCGCAGCCTACCGTGGTGTTCGTTTCC
AAAAAGGGGTTGCAAAAAATTTTGAACGTGCAAAAAAAGCTCCCAATCATCCAAAAAATTATTATCATGG
ATTCTAAAACGGATTACCAGGGATTTCAGTCGATGTACACGTTCGTCACATCTCATCTACCTCCCGGTTT
TAATGAATACGATTTTGTGCCAGAGTCCTTCGATAGGGACAAGACAATTGCACTGATCATGAACTCCTCT
GGATCTACTGGTCTGCCTAAAGGTGTCGCTCTGCCTCATAGAACTGCCTGCGTGAGATTCTCGCATGCCA
GAGATCCTATTTTTGGCAATCAAATCATTCCGGATACTGCGATTTTAAGTGTTGTTCCATTCCATCACGG
TTTTGGAATGTTTACTACACTCGGATATTTGATATGTGGATTTCGAGTCGTCTTAATGTATAGATTTGAA
GAAGAGCTGTTTCTGAGGAGCCTTCAGGATTACAAGATTCAAAGTGCGCTGCTGGTGCCAACCCTATTCT
CCTTCTTCGCCAAAAGCACTCTGATTGACAAATACGATTTATCTAATTTACACGAAATTGCTTCTGGTGG
CGCTCCCCTCTCTAAGGAAGTCGGGGAAGCGGTTGCCAAGAGGTTCCATCTGCCAGGTATCAGGCAAGGA
TATGGGCTCACTGAGACTACATCAGCTATTCTGATTACACCCGAGGGGGATGATAAACCGGGCGCGGTCG
GTAAAGTTGTTCCATTTTTTGAAGCGAAGGTTGTGGATCTGGATACCGGGAAAACGCTGGGCGTTAATCA
AAGAGGCGAACTGTGTGTGAGAGGTCCTATGATTATGTCCGGTTATGTAAACAATCCGGAAGCGACCAAC
GCCTTGATTGACAAGGATGGATGGCTACATTCTGGAGACATAGCTTACTGGGACGAAGACGAACACTTCT
TCATCGTTGACCGCCTGAAGTCTCTGATTAAGTACAAAGGCTATCAGGTGGCTCCCGCTGAATTGGAATC
CATCTTGCTCCAACACCCCAACATCTTCGACGCAGGTGTCGCAGGTCTTCCCGACGATGACGCCGGTGAA
CTTCCCGCCGCCGTTGTTGTTTTGGAGCACGGAAAGACGATGACGGAAAAAGAGATCGTGGATTACGTCG
CCAGTCAAGTAACAACCGCGAAAAAGTTGCGCGGAGGAGTTGTGTTTGTGGACGAAGTACCGAAAGGTCT
TACCGGAAAACTCGACGCAAGAAAAATCAGAGAGATCCTCATAAAGGCCAAGAAGGGCGGAAAGATCGCC
GTGTAATTCTAGAGTCGGGGCGGCCGGCCGCTTCGAGCAGACATGATAAGATACATTGATGAGTTTGGAC
AAACCACAACTAGAATGCAGTGAAAAAAATGCTTTATTTGTGAAATTTGTGATGCTATTGCTTTATTTGT
AACCATTATAAGCTGCAATAAACAAGTTAACAACAACAATTGCATTCATTTTATGTTTCAGGTTCAGGGG
GAGGTGTGGGAGGTTTTTTAAAGCAAGTAAAACCTCTACAAATGTGGTAAAATCGATAAGGATCTGGATC
CGTCGACCGATGCCCTTGAGAGCCTTCAACCCAGTCAGCTCCTTCCGGTGGGCGCGGGGCATGACTATCG
TCGCCGCACTTATGACTGTCTTCTTTATCATGCAACTCGTAGGACAGGTGCCGGCAGCGCTCTTCCGCTT
CCTCGCTCACTGACTCGCTGCGCTCGGTCGTTCGGCTGCGGCGAGCGGTATCAGCTCACTCAAAGGCGGT
AATACGGTTATCCACAGAATCAGGGGATAACGCAGGAAAGAACATGTGAGCAAAAGGCCAGCAAAAGGCC
AGGAACCGTAAAAAGGCCGCGTTGCTGGCGTTTTTCCATAGGCTCCGCCCCCCTGACGAGCATCACAAAA
ATCGACGCTCAAGTCAGAGGTGGCGAAACCCGACAGGACTATAAAGATACCAGGCGTTTCCCCCTGGAAG
CTCCCTCGTGCGCTCTCCTGTTCCGACCCTGCCGCTTACCGGATACCTGTCCGCCTTTCTCCCTTCGGGA
AGCGTGGCGCTTTCTCATAGCTCACGCTGTAGGTATCTCAGTTCGGTGTAGGTCGTTCGCTCCAAGCTGG
GCTGTGTGCACGAACCCCCCGTTCAGCCCGACCGCTGCGCCTTATCCGGTAACTATCGTCTTGAGTCCAA
CCCGGTAAGACACGACTTATCGCCACTGGCAGCAGCCACTGGTAACAGGATTAGCAGAGCGAGGTATGTA
GGCGGTGCTACAGAGTTCTTGAAGTGGTGGCCTAACTACGGCTACACTAGAAGAACAGTATTTGGTATCT
GCGCTCTGCTGAAGCCAGTTACCTTCGGAAAAAGAGTTGGTAGCTCTTGATCCGGCAAACAAACCACCGC
TGGTAGCGGTGGTTTTTTTGTTTGCAAGCAGCAGATTACGCGCAGAAAAAAAGGATCTCAAGAAGATCCT
TTGATCTTTTCTACGGGGTCTGACGCTCAGTGGAACGAAAACTCACGTTAAGGGATTTTGGTCATGAGAT
TATCAAAAAGGATCTTCACCTAGATCCTTTTAAATTAAAAATGAAGTTTTAAATCAATCTAAAGTATATA
TGAGTAAACTTGGTCTGACAGTTACCAATGCTTAATCAGTGAGGCACCTATCTCAGCGATCTGTCTATTT
CGTTCATCCATAGTTGCCTGACTCCCCGTCGTGTAGATAACTACGATACGGGAGGGCTTACCATCTGGCC
CCAGTGCTGCAATGATACCGCGAGACCCACGCTCACCGGCTCCAGATTTATCAGCAATAAACCAGCCAGC
CGGAAGGGCCGAGCGCAGAAGTGGTCCTGCAACTTTATCCGCCTCCATCCAGTCTATTAATTGTTGCCGG
GAAGCTAGAGTAAGTAGTTCGCCAGTTAATAGTTTGCGCAACGTTGTTGCCATTGCTACAGGCATCGTGG
TGTCACGCTCGTCGTTTGGTATGGCTTCATTCAGCTCCGGTTCCCAACGATCAAGGCGAGTTACATGATC
CCCCATGTTGTGCAAAAAAGCGGTTAGCTCCTTCGGTCCTCCGATCGTTGTCAGAAGTAAGTTGGCCGCA
GTGTTATCACTCATGGTTATGGCAGCACTGCATAATTCTCTTACTGTCATGCCATCCGTAAGATGCTTTT
CTGTGACTGGTGAGTACTCAACCAAGTCATTCTGAGAATAGTGTATGCGGCGACCGAGTTGCTCTTGCCC
GGCGTCAATACGGGATAATACCGCGCCACATAGCAGAACTTTAAAAGTGCTCATCATTGGAAAACGTTCT
TCGGGGCGAAAACTCTCAAGGATCTTACCGCTGTTGAGATCCAGTTCGATGTAACCCACTCGTGCACCCA
ACTGATCTTCAGCATCTTTTACTTTCACCAGCGTTTCTGGGTGAGCAAAAACAGGAAGGCAAAATGCCGC
AAAAAAGGGAATAAGGGCGACACGGAAATGTTGAATACTCATACTCTTCCTTTTTCAATATTATTGAAGC
ATTTATCAGGGTTATTGTCTCATGAGCGGATACATATTTGAATGTATTTAGAAAAATAAACAAATAGGGG
TTCCGCGCACATTTCCCCGAAAAGTGCCACCTG
[124 nt withheld, positions 4234-4357]
C
[91 nt withheld, positions 4359-4449]
A
[49 nt withheld, positions 4451-4499]
CCTTTGACGTTGGAGTCCACGTTCTTT
[37 nt withheld, positions 4527-4563]
ACCCTATCTCGGTCTATTCTTTTGATTTATAAGGGATTTTGCCGATTTCGGCCTATTGGTTAAAAAATGA
GCTGATTTAACAAAAATTTAACGCGAATTTTAACAAAATATTAACGCTTACAATTTGCCATTCGCCATTC
AGGCTGCGCAACTGTTGGGAAGGGCGATCGGTGCGGGCCTCTTCGCTATTACGCCAGCCCAAGCTACCAT
GATAAGTAAGTAATATTAAGGTACGGGAGGTACTTGGAGCGGCCGCAATAAAATATCTTTATTTTCATTA
CATCTGTGTGTTGGTTTTTTGTGTGAATCGATAGTACTAACATACGCTCTCCATCAAAACAAAACGAAAC
AAAACAAACTAGCAAAATAGGCTGTCCCCAGTGCAAGTGCAGGTGCCAGAACATTTCTCTATCGATAGGT
ACCGAGCTCTTAAGAGAAGCCCGAGTGAGTAACCAACTGTCCCCAATTGTATTAGCCTTTTAAATAAAGG
ATTCCCAGCAAACATTCAGAAGAAACCATATGCCTTCCAGGGATAGGCAGCTGGAAGAGAGGGAAGAGAT
TAATACAGAAAAAAGCTATAGGCCATCCCGATCCTATTCTTCAGTTCCTTTATTGGAGGCATTAAGTTTT
ATTTTATTAACTTCTTTCTTGCCCTTCAAAAGTTGAGGGTGCTCACTCCAGGGCTTGTGGATATCTGCCC
CAGAGAACCTCAGTGCAAAGGTTTGAAATCACAGCTGGCTGTGATTAGAAGGATTGGGAGAGATCAGTGC
TTGATTAACTTTCAGCTGCTATTGGTTTGCCTCAGTTCCTGCAGGAGAATTAATCTGTAGGTTCGAGTAA
ATTTTGGATCTTAATGGATACCAGATACATTGAGCCCACCCAGACCACCAAGATTTTGCAATCCTTTTCC
TCACATTTAAATGGTACAAATGAATTCATTCCTCCTTACTCAGTGAACAGAATAACTCTACCTCAAGGTT
TTTCTCATATAGCATTCACTTGATTTTGCCTTCTTTTCCAAGAAAGTATAGATTCGTTGGGGCAAGGA
